>Addgene plasmid #182966 | pRV∆L-5tTA | addgene full sequence | sequence record 358165 | Addgene NGS Result
CATGAGCGGATACATATTTGAATGTATTTAGAAAAATAAACAAATAGGGGTTCCGCGCACATTTCCCCGA
AAAGTGCCACCTG
[124 nt withheld, positions 84-207]
C
[91 nt withheld, positions 209-299]
A
[49 nt withheld, positions 301-349]
CCTTTGACGTTGGAGTCCACGTTCTTT
[37 nt withheld, positions 377-413]
ACCCTATCTCGGTCTATTCTTTTGATTTATAAGGGATTTTGCCGATTTCGGCCTATTGGTTAAAAAAATG
AGCTGATTTAACAAAAATTTAACGCGAATTTTAACAAAATATTAACGCTTACAATTTCCATTCGCCATTC
AGGCTGCGCAACTGTTGGGAAGGGCGATCGGTGCGGGCCTCTTCGCTATTACGCCAGCTGGCGAAAGGGG
GATGTGCTGCAAGGCGATTAAGTTGGGTAACGCCAGGGTTTTCCCAGTCACGACGTTGTAAAACGACGGC
CAGTGAGCGCGCGATAAGCTTGATATCGAATTCCTGCAGCGCGTTGACATTGATTATTGACTAGTTATTA
ATAGTAATCAATTACGGGGTCATTAGTTCATAGCCCATATATGGAGTTCCGCGTTACATAACTTACGGTA
AATGGCCCGCCTGGCTGACCGCCCAACGACCCCCGCCCATTGACGTCAATAATGACGTATGTTCCCATAG
TAACGCCAATAGGGACTTTCCATTGACGTCAATGGGTGGAGTATTTACGGTAAACTGCCCACTTGGCAGT
ACATCAAGTGTATCATATGCCAAGTACGCCCCCTATTGACGTCAATGACGGTAAATGGCCCGCCTGGCAT
TATGCCCAGTACATGACCTTATGGGACTTTCCTACTTGGCAGTACATCTACGTATTAGTCATCGCTATTA
CCATGGTGATGCGGTTTTGGCAGTACATCAATGGGCGTGGATAGCGGTTTGACTCACGGGGATTTCCAAG
TCTCCACCCCATTGACGTCAATGGGAGTTTGTTTTGGCACCAAAATCAACGGGACTTTCCAAAATGTCGT
AACAACTCCGCCCCATTGACGCAAATGGGCGGTAGGCGTGTACGGTGGGAGGTCTATATAAGCAGAGCTC
TCTGGCTAACTAGAGAACCCACTGCTTACTGGCTTATCGAAATTAATACGACTCACTATAGGGAGACCCA
AGCTGGCTAGATTAAGCGTCTGATGAGTCCGTGAGGACGAAACCCGGCGTACCGGGTCACGCTTAACAAC
CAGATCAAAGAAAAAACAGACATTGTCAATTGCAAAGCAAAAATGTAACACCCCTACAATGGATGCCGAC
AAGATTGTATTCAAAGTCAATAATCAGGTGGTCTCTTTGAAGCCTGAGATTATCGTGGATCAATATGAGT
ACAAGTACCCTGCCATCAAAGATTTGAAAAAGCCCTGTATAACCCTAGGAAAGGCTCCCGATTTAAATAA
AGCATACAAGTCAGTTTTGTCAGGCATGAGCGCCGCCAAACTTAATCCTGACGATGTATGTTCCTATTTG
GCAGCGGCAATGCAGTTTTTTGAGGGGACATGTCCGGAAGACTGGACCAGCTATGGAATTGTGATTGCAC
GAAAAGGAGATAAGATCACCCCAGGTTCTCTGGTGGAGATAAAACGTACTGATGTAGAAGGGAATTGGGC
TCTGACAGGAGGCATGGAACTGACAAGAGACCCCACTGTCCCTGAGCATGCGTCCTTAGTCGGTCTTCTC
TTGAGTCTGTATAGGTTGAGCAAAATATCCGGGCAAAACACTGGTAACTATAAGACAAACATTGCAGACA
GGATAGAGCAGATTTTTGAGACAGCCCCTTTTGTTAAAATCGTGGAACACCATACTCTAATGACAACTCA
CAAAATGTGTGCTAATTGGAGTACTATACCAAACTTCAGATTTTTGGCCGGAACCTATGACATGTTTTTC
TCCCGGATTGAGCATCTATATTCAGCAATCAGAGTGGGCACAGTTGTCACTGCTTATGAAGACTGTTCAG
GACTGGTATCATTTACTGGGTTCATAAAACAAATCAATCTCACCGCTAGAGAGGCAATACTATATTTCTT
CCACAAGAACTTTGAGGAAGAGATAAGAAGAATGTTTGAGCCAGGGCAGGAGACAGCTGTTCCTCACTCT
TATTTCATCCACTTCCGTTCACTAGGCTTGAGTGGGAAATCTCCTTATTCATCAAATGCTGTTGGTCACG
TGTTCAATCTCATTCACTTTGTAGGATGCTATATGGGTCAAGTCAGATCCCTAAATGCAACGGTTATTGC
TGCATGTGCTCCTCATGAAATGTCTGTTCTAGGGGGCTATCTGGGAGAGGAATTCTTCGGGAAAGGGACA
TTTGAAAGAAGATTCTTCAGAGATGAGAAAGAACTTCAAGAATACGAGGCGGCTGAACTGACAAAGACTG
ACGTAGCACTGGCAGATGATGGAACTGTCAACTCTGACGACGAGGACTACTTTTCAGGTGAAACCAGAAG
TCCGGAGGCTGTTTATACTCGAATCATGATGAATGGAGGTCGACTAAAGAGATCTCACATACGGAGATAT
GTCTCAGTCAGTTCCAATCATCAAGCCCGTCCAAACTCATTCGCCGAGTTTCTAAACAAGACATATTCGA
GTGACTCATAAGAAGTTGAATAACAAAATGCCGGAAATCTACGGATTGTGTATATCCATCATGAAAAAAA
CTAACACCCCTCCTTTCGAACCATCCCAAACATGAGCAAGATCTTTGTCAATCCTAGTGCTATTAGAGCC
GGTCTGGCCGATCTTGAGATGGCTGAAGAAACTGTTGATCTGATCAATAGAAATATCGAAGACAATCAGG
CTCATCTCCAAGGGGAACCCATAGAGGTGGACAATCTCCCTGAGGATATGGGGCGACTTCACCTGGATGA
TGGAAAATCGCCCAACCATGGTGAGATAGCCAAGGTGGGAGAAGGCAAGTATCGAGAGGACTTTCAGATG
GATGAAGGAGAGGATCCTAGCTTCCTGTTCCAGTCATACCTGGAAAATGTTGGAGTCCAAATAGTCAGAC
AAATGAGGTCAGGAGAGAGATTTCTCAAGATATGGTCACAGACCGTAGAAGAGATTATATCCTATGTCGC
GGTCAACTTTCCCAACCCTCCAGGAAAGTCTTCAGAGGATAAATCAACCCAGACTACTGGCCGAGAGCTC
AAGAAGGAGACAACACCCACTCCTTCTCAGAGAGAAAGCCAATCATCGAAAGCCAGGATGGCGGCTCAAA
TTGCTTCTGGCCCTCCAGCCCTTGAATGGTCGGCTACCAATGAAGAGGATGATCTATCAGTGGAGGCTGA
GATCGCTCACCAGATTGCAGAAAGTTTCTCCAAAAAATATAAGTTTCCCTCTCGATCCTCAGGGATACTC
TTGTATAATTTTGAGCAATTGAAAATGAACCTTGATGATATAGTTAAAGAGGCAAAAAATGTACCAGGTG
TGACCCGTTTAGCCCATGACGGGTCCAAACTCCCCCTAAGATGTGTACTGGGATGGGTCGCTTTGGCCAA
CTCTAAGAAATTCCAGTTGTTAGTCGAATCCGACAAGCTGAGTAAAATCATGCAAGATGACTTGAATCGC
TATACATCTTGCTAACCGAACCTCTCCCCTCAGTCCCTCTAGACAATAAAATCCGAGATGTCCCAAAGTC
AACATGAAAAAAACAGGCAACACCACTGATAAAATGAACCTCCTACGTAAGATAGTGAAAAACCGCAGGG
ACGAGGACACTCAAAAATCCTCTCCCGCGTCAGCCCCTCTGGATGACGATGACTTGTGGCTTCCACCCCC
TGAATACGTCCCGCTGAAAGAACTTACAGGCAAGAAGAACATGAGGAACTTTTGTATCAACGGAAGGGTT
AAAGTGTGTAGCCCGAATGGTTACTCGTTCAGGATCCTGCGGCACATTCTGAAATCATTCGACGAGATAT
ATTCTGGGAATCATAGGATGATCGGGTTAGTCAAAGTGGTTATTGGACTGGCTTTGTCAGGATCTCCAGT
CCCTGAGGGCCTGAACTGGGTATACAAATTGAGGAGAACCTTTATCTTCCAGTGGGCTGATTCCAGGGGC
CCTCTTGAAGGGGAGGAGTTGGAATACTCTCAGGAGATCACTTGGGATGATGATACTGAGTTCGTCGGAT
TGCAAATAAGAGTGATTGCAAAACAGTGTCATATCCAGGGCAGAGTCTGGTGTATCAACATGAACCCGAG
AGCATGTCAACTATGGTCTGACATGTCTCTTCAGACACAAAGGTCCGAAGAGGACAAAGATTCCTCTCTG
CTTCTAGAATAATCAGATTATATCCCGCAAATTTATCACTTGTTTACCTCTGGAGGAGAGAACATATGGG
CTCAACTCCAACCCTTGGGAGCAATATAACAAAAAACATGTTATGGTGCCATTAAACCGCTGCATTTCAT
CAAAGTCAAGTTGATTACCTTTACATTTTGATCCTCTTGGATGTGAAAAAAACTATTAACATCCCTCAAA
AGAGGCGCGCCAAGGAAAGATGGTTCCTCAGGCTCTCCTGTTTGTACCCCTTCTGGTTTTTCCATTGTGT
TTTGGGAAATTCCCTATTTACACGATACCAGACAAGCTTGGTCCCTGGAGTCCGATTGACATACATCACC
TCAGCTGCCCAAACAATTTGGTAGTGGAGGACGAAGGATGCACCAACCTGTCAGGGTTCTCCTACATGGA
ACTTAAAGTTGGATACATCTTAGCCATAAAAGTGAACGGGTTCACTTGCACAGGCGTTGTGACGGAGGCT
GAAACCTACACTAACTTCGTTGGTTATGTCACAACCACGTTCAAAAGAAAGCATTTCCGCCCAACACCAG
ATGCATGTAGAGCCGCGTACAACTGGAAGATGGCCGGTGACCCCAGATATGAAGAGTCTCTACACAATCC
GTACCCTGACTACCGCTGGCTTCGAACTGTAAAAACCACCAAGGAGTCTCTCGTTATCATATCTCCAAGT
GTGGCAGATTTGGACCCATATGACAGATCCCTTCACTCGAGGGTCTTCCCTAGCGGGAAGTGCTCAGGAG
TAGCGGTGTCTTCTACCTACTGCTCCACTAACCACGATTACACCATTTGGATGCCCGAGAATCCGAGACT
AGGGATGTCTTGTGACATTTTTACCAATAGTAGAGGGAAGAGAGCATCCAAAGGGAGTGAGACTTGCGGC
TTTGTAGATGAAAGAGGCCTATATAAGTCTTTAAAAGGAGCATGCAAACTCAAGTTATGTGGAGTTCTAG
GACTTAGACTTATGGATGGAACATGGGTCTCGATGCAAACATCAAATGAAACCAAATGGTGCCCTCCCGA
TAAGTTGGTGAACCTGCACGACTTTCGCTCAGACGAAATTGAGCACCTTGTTGTAGAGGAGTTGGTCAGG
AAGAGAGAGGAGTGTCTGGATGCACTAGAGTCCATCATGACAACCAAGTCAGTGAGTTTCAGACGTCTCA
GTCATTTAAGAAAACTTGTCCCTGGGTTTGGAAAAGCATATACCATATTCAACAAGACCTTGATGGAAGC
CGATGCTCACTACAAGTCAGTCAGAACTTGGAATGAGATCCTCCCTTCAAAAGGGTGTTTAAGAGTTGGG
GGGAGGTGTCATCCTCATGTGAACGGGGTGTTTTTCAATGGTATAATATTAGGACCTGACGGCAATGTCT
TAATCCCAGAGATGCAATCATCCCTCCTCCAGCAACATATGGAGTTGTTGGAATCCTCGGTTATCCCCCT
TGTGCACCCCCTGGCAGACCCGTCTACCGTTTTCAAGGACGGTGACGAGGCTGAGGATTTTGTTGAAGTT
CACCTTCCCGATGTGCACAATCAGGTCTCAGGAGTTGACTTGGGTCTCCCGAACTGGGGGAAGTATGTAT
TACTGAGTGCAGGGGCCCTGACTGCCTTGATGTTGATAATTTTCCTGATGACATGTTGTAGAAGAGTCAA
TCGATCAGAACCTACGCAACACAATCTCAGAGGGACAGGGAGGGAGGTGTCAGTCACTCCCCAAAGCGGG
AAGATCATATCTTCATGGGAATCACACAAGAGTGGGGGTGAGACCAGACTGTAAGGTACCGGACTGGCCG
TCCTTTCAACGATCCAAGTCCATGAAAAAAACTAACACCCCTCCGCTAGCAAAGCCGCCACCATGTCCAG
ACTGGACAAGAGCAAAGTCATCAACTCTGCCTTGGAGCTCCTGAATGAAGTTGGCATTGAGGGCTTGACC
ACCAGGAAGCTGGCCCAGAAGCTGGGTGTGGAGCAGCCTACCCTGTACTGGCATGTGAAGAACAAGAGGG
CTCTGCTTGATGCCCTGGCCATTGAGATGTTGGACAGGCACCACACCCACTTCTGCCCTCTGGAAGGGGA
GTCCTGGCAGGACTTCCTGAGGAACAATGCCAAGAGCTTCAGATGTGCCTTGCTCTCCCACCGGGATGGT
GCCAAAGTTCACTTGGGCACCAGGCCTACAGAGAAGCAGTATGAGACCCTGGAGAACCAGCTGGCATTCC
TGTGCCAACAAGGCTTCTCCCTGGAAAATGCCTTGTATGCCCTCTCTGCTGTGGGCCACTTCACCTTGGG
CTGTGTGCTGGAGGACCAGGAGCACCAAGTTGCCAAGGAGGAGAGGGAGACCCCCACCACTGACTCCATG
CCACCACTGCTGCGGCAAGCTATTGAGTTGTTTGACCACCAAGGGGCTGAGCCTGCATTCCTTTTTGGCC
TGGAACTGATCATCTGTGGCCTGGAAAAGCAGCTGAAATGTGAGTCTGGCTCTCACGTGCCCAAAAAGAG
AAAGCACGTGCCTGCTGATGCCTTGGATGATTTTGACCTGGACATGCTGCCTGCTGATGCCCTGGATGAC
TTTGATTTGGACATGCTCCCTGCTGATGCACTTGATGATTTTGACCTGGATATGCTGTGATGACGTACGA
CCGGATACTCCTGGAAGCCTGCCCATGCTAAGACTCTTGTGTGATGTATCTTGAAAAAAACAAGATCCTA
AATCTGAACCTTTGGTTGTTTGATTGTTTTTCTCATTTTTGTTGTTTATTTGTTAAGCGTGGGTCGGCAT
GGCATCTCCACCTCCTCGCGGTCCGACCTGGGCATCCGAAGGAGGACGCACGTCCACTCGGATGGCTAAG
GGAGGGCGGGGATCCGGCTGCTAACAAAGCCCGAAAGGAAGCTGAGTTGGCTGCTGCCACCGCTGAGCAA
TAACTAGCATAACCCCTTGGGGCCTCTAAACGGGTCTTGAGGGGTTTTTTGCTGAAAGGAGGAACTATAT
CCGGATCCACTAGTTCTAGAGCGGCCGCCACCGCGGTGGAGCTCCAGCTTTTGTTCCCTTTAGTGAGGGT
TAATTGCGCGCTTGGCGTAATCATGGTCATAGCTGTTTCCTGTGTGAAATTGTTATCCGCTCACAATTCC
ACACAACATACGAGCCGGAAGCATAAAGTGTAAAGCCTGGGGTGCCTAATGAGTGAGCTAACTCACATTA
ATTGCGTTGCGCTCACTGCCCGCTTTCCAGTCGGGAAACCTGTCGTGCCAGCTGCATTAATGAATCGGCC
AACGCGCGGGGAGAGGCGGTTTGCGTATTGGGCGCTCTTCCGCTTCCTCGCTCACTGACTCGCTGCGCTC
GGTCGTTCGGCTGCGGCGAGCGGTATCAGCTCACTCAAAGGCGGTAATACGGTTATCCACAGAATCAGGG
GATAACGCAGGAAAGAACATGTGAGCAAAAGGCCAGCAAAAGGCCAGGAACCGTAAAAAGGCCGCGTTGC
TGGCGTTTTTCCATAGGCTCCGCCCCCCTGACGAGCATCACAAAAATCGACGCTCAAGTCAGAGGTGGCG
AAACCCGACAGGACTATAAAGATACCAGGCGTTTCCCCCTGGAAGCTCCCTCGTGCGCTCTCCTGTTCCG
ACCCTGCCGCTTACCGGATACCTGTCCGCCTTTCTCCCTTCGGGAAGCGTGGCGCTTTCTCATAGCTCAC
GCTGTAGGTATCTCAGTTCGGTGTAGGTCGTTCGCTCCAAGCTGGGCTGTGTGCACGAACCCCCCGTTCA
GCCCGACCGCTGCGCCTTATCCGGTAACTATCGTCTTGAGTCCAACCCGGTAAGACACGACTTATCGCCA
CTGGCAGCAGCCACTGGTAACAGGATTAGCAGAGCGAGGTATGTAGGCGGTGCTACAGAGTTCTTGAAGT
GGTGGCCTAACTACGGCTACACTAGAAGAACAGTATTTGGTATCTGCGCTCTGCTGAAGCCAGTTACCTT
CGGAAAAAGAGTTGGTAGCTCTTGATCCGGCAAACAAACCACCGCTGGTAGCGGTGGTTTTTTTGTTTGC
AAGCAGCAGATTACGCGCAGAAAAAAAGGATCTCAAGAAGATCCTTTGATCTTTTCTACGGGGTCTGACG
CTCAGTGGAACGAAAACTCACGTTAAGGGATTTTGGTCATGAGATTATCAAAAAGGATCTTCACCTAGAT
CCTTTTAAATTAAAAATGAAGTTTTAAATCAATCTAAAGTATATATGAGTAAACTTGGTCTGACAGTTAC
CAATGCTTAATCAGTGAGGCACCTATCTCAGCGATCTGTCTATTTCGTTCATCCATAGTTGCCTGACTCC
CCGTCGTGTAGATAACTACGATACGGGAGGGCTTACCATCTGGCCCCAGTGCTGCAATGATACCGCGAGA
CCCACCCTTGGAGGCTCCAGATTTATCAGCAATAAACCAGCCAGCCGGAAGGGCCGAGCGCAGAAGTGGT
CCTGCAACTTTATCCGCCTCCATCCAGTCTATTAATTGTTGCCGGGAAGCTAGAGTAAGTAGTTCGCCAG
TTAATAGTTTGCGCAACGTTGTTGCCATTGCTACAGGCATCGTGGTGTCACGCTCGTCGTTTGGTATGGC
TTCATTCAGCTCCGGTTCCCAACGATCAAGGCGAGTTACATGATCCCCCATGTTGTGCAAAAAAGCGGTT
AGCTCCTTCGGTCCTCCGATCGTTGTCAGAAGTAAGTTGGCCGCAGTGTTATCACTCATGGTTATGGCAG
CACTGCATAATTCTCTTACTGTCATGCCATCCGTAAGATGCTTTTCTGTGACTGGTGAGTACTCAACCAA
GTCATTCTGAGAATAGTGTATGCGGCGACCGAGTTGCTCTTGCCCGGCGTCAATACGGGATAATACCGCG
CCACATAGCAGAACTTTAAAAGTGCTCATCATTGGAAAACGTTCTTCGGGGCGAAAACTCTCAAGGATCT
TACCGCTGTTGAGATCCAGTTCGATGTAACCCACTCGTGCACCCAACTGATCTTCAGCATCTTTTACTTT
CACCAGCGTTTCTGGGTGAGCAAAAACAGGAAGGCAAAATGCCGCAAAAAAGGGAATAAGGGCGACACGG
AAATGTTGAATACTCATACTCTTCCTTTTTCAATATTATTGAAGCATTTATCAGGGTTATTGTCT
Features (pLannotate 1.2.2; 27 found; start..end, strand, type, name):
     84..442     +  rep_origin     f1 ori (sequence partly withheld): f1 bacteriophage origin of replication; arrow indicates direction of (+) strand synthesis
    544..699     -  CDS            lacZα (fragment): LacZα fragment of β-galactosidase; lacZ fragment
    705..733     -  misc_feature   MCS (fragment): pBluescript multiple cloning site
    739..1118    +  enhancer       CMV enhancer: human cytomegalovirus immediate early enhancer
   1119..1322    +  promoter       CMV promoter: human cytomegalovirus (CMV) immediate early promoter
   1318..1351    +  LTR            5' LTR (truncated) (fragment): truncated 5' long terminal repeat (LTR) from HIV-1
   1367..1385    +  promoter       T7 promoter: promoter for bacteriophage T7 RNA polymerase
   1411..1436    +  misc_RNA       sTRSV HHRz (fragment): hammerhead ribozyme from the tobacco ringspot virus satellite RNA (Khvorova et al., 2003)
   1522..2871    +  CDS            N: NCAP_RABVS - Experimental evidence at protein level: Swiss-Prot protein existence level 1. Encapsidates the genome in a ratio of one protein N per nine ribonucleotides, protecting it from nucleases. If expressed without protein P it binds non-specifically RNA and therefore can bind it's own mRNA. Interaction with protein P abolishes any non-specific RNA binding, and prevents phosphorylation. The soluble N-P complex encapsidates specifically the genomic RNA, with protein N protecting the genome like a pearl necklace. The encapsidated genomic RNA is termed the nucleocapsid (NC) and serves as tem
   2965..3855    +  CDS            P: PHOSP_RABVS - Experimental evidence at protein level: Swiss-Prot protein existence level 1. Non catalytic polymerase cofactor and regulatory protein that plays a role in viral transcription and replication. Stabilizes the RNA polymerase L to the N-RNA template and binds the soluble protein N, preventing it from encapsidating non-genomic RNA. Also inhibits host IFN-alpha and IFN-beta signaling by binding and retaining phosphorylated STAT1 in the cytoplasm or by inhibiting the DNA binding of STAT1 in the nucleus. Might be involved, through interaction with host dynein, in intracellular microtubu
   3947..4552    +  CDS            M: MATRX_RABVS - Experimental evidence at protein level: Swiss-Prot protein existence level 1. Plays a major role in assembly, budding and uncoating of virion after membrane fusion (PubMed:33208464). Completely covers the ribonucleoprotein coil and keep it in condensed bullet-shaped form. Inhibits viral transcription and stimulates replication. Plays a major role in early induction of TRAIL-mediated apoptosis in infected neurons (PubMed:12771432, PubMed:9847327). From Rabies virus (strain SAD B19) (RABV).
   4773..6344    +  CDS            G: GLYCO_RABVS - Experimental evidence at protein level: Swiss-Prot protein existence level 1. Attaches the virus to host cellular receptor, inducing endocytosis of the virion. In the endosome, the acidic pH induces conformational changes in the glycoprotein trimer, which trigger fusion between virus and cell membrane. There is convincing in vitro evidence that the muscular form of the nicotinic acetylcholine receptor (nAChR), the neuronal cell adhesion molecule (NCAM), and the p75 neurotrophin receptor (p75NTR) bind glycoprotein and thereby facilitate rabies virus entry into cells (By similarity
   6426..7046    +  CDS            tetR: TETR2_ECOLX - Experimental evidence at protein level: Swiss-Prot protein existence level 1. TetR is the repressor of the tetracycline resistance element; its N-terminal region forms a helix-turn-helix structure and binds DNA. Binding of tetracycline to TetR reduces the repressor affinity for the tetracycline resistance gene (tetA) promoter operator sites. From Escherichia coli.
   7126..7151    +  CDS            VP64 (fragment): tetrameric repeat of the minimal activation domain of herpes simplex virus VP16 (Beerli et al., 1998)
   7167..7190    +  CDS            VP160 (fragment): 10 tandem repeats of the minimal activation domain of herpes simplex virus VP16 (Cheng et al., 2013)
   7331..7423    +  ncRNA          HDV ribozyme: Accession: RF00094 - Hepatitis delta virus ribozyme
   7430..7479    +  CDS            SET1 (fragment): solubility-enhancement tag derived from T7 phage gene 10B
   7487..7534    +  terminator     T7 terminator: transcription terminator for bacteriophage T7 RNA polymerase
   7556..7597    -  misc_feature   MCS (fragment): pBluescript multiple cloning site
   7610..7628    -  promoter       T3 promoter: promoter for bacteriophage T3 RNA polymerase
   7673..7689    -  protein_bind   lac operator: The lac repressor binds to the lac operator to inhibit transcription in E. coli. This inhibition can be relieved by adding lactose or isopropyl-β-D-thiogalactopyranoside (IPTG). lac repressor encoded by lacI
   7697..7727    -  promoter       lac promoter: promoter for the E. coli lac operon
   7742..7763    -  protein_bind   CAP binding site: CAP binding activates transcription in the presence of cAMP. E. coli catabolite activator protein
   7776..7868    -  CDS            lacI (fragment): lac repressor; lacI; The lac repressor binds to the lac operator to inhibit transcription in E. coli. This inhibition can be relieved by adding lactose or isopropyl-β-D-thiogalactopyranoside (IPTG).
   8051..8639    -  rep_origin     ori: high-copy-number ColE1/pMB1/pBR322/pUC origin of replication
   8810..9670    -  CDS            AmpR: β-lactamase; bla; confers resistance to ampicillin, carbenicillin, and related antibiotics
   9671..57      -  promoter       AmpR promoter (across the origin): bla
