[The description below was written by a language model from this plasmid's Addgene catalogue record and pLannotate feature annotations shown in this document.]
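Description:
pRV∆L-5tTA is a rabies virus genome plasmid, described as a third-generation rabies vector, in which the polymerase gene L is deleted and replaced by a tetracycline-controlled transactivator (tTA). The backbone carries pBluescript-type elements: a ColE1/pUC-type origin, an f1 origin, lacZα and lac promoter/operator remnants, and an ampicillin resistance gene with its own promoter for selection in E. coli. The catalogue lists the plasmid as low copy even though the annotated origin is of the high-copy type.

The viral cassette is an antigenomic cDNA of the SAD B19 strain containing the N, P, M and G open reading frames in their natural order, with no L gene annotated. Downstream of G, in what the name suggests is the fifth gene position, sits the tTA coding sequence, detected as a TetR DNA-binding domain followed by short VP16-derived minimal activation repeats. The cDNA is placed behind a CMV enhancer/promoter and a T7 promoter, so it can be transcribed by either cellular RNA polymerase II or T7 polymerase. It is flanked by a hammerhead ribozyme upstream and a hepatitis delta virus ribozyme plus T7 terminator downstream. These ribozymes trim the transcript to exact viral genome ends, as is needed to rescue infectious virus from cloned DNA. A few small annotated fragments (an HIV LTR piece and a SET1 tag piece) are probably incidental sequence matches.

Because L is absent, the rescued virus should depend on polymerase supplied in trans to transcribe and replicate its genome. The associated publication describes such vectors as enabling nontoxic, efficient retrograde targeting of projection neurons. Here the tTA payload would drive tetracycline-responsive transgenes in the infected cells, although the record does not specify particular responder constructs.
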