Addgene plasmid #182966: pRV∆L-5tTA
Purpose: The 3rd generation of rabies vector expressing a tetracycline-controlled transactivator (tTA)
Depositing lab: Ian Wickersham. Depositing organization: Massachusetts Institute of Technology. Publication: Third-generation rabies viral vectors allow nontoxic retrograde targeting of projection neurons with greatly increased efficiency. Jin L, Sullivan HA, Zhu M, Lea NE, Lavin TK, Fu X, Matsuyama M, Hou Y, Feng G, Wickersham IR. Cell Rep Methods. 2023 Nov 20;3(11):100644. doi: 10.1016/j.crmeth.2023.100644. PubMed 37989085.
Backbone
  Vector backbone: pRV vector
  Vector type: Rabies
Growth in bacteria
  Bacterial resistance: Ampicillin, 100 μg/mL
  Growth temperature: 37°C
  Growth strain: NEB Stable
  Copy number: Low Copy
Gene/Insert
  Gene/Insert name: tTA
Terms and licenses: Academic/Nonprofit Terms; Industry Terms: Not Available to Industry
Depositor comments: Please visit https://www.biorxiv.org/content/10.1101/2022.02.23.481706v3 for bioRxiv preprint.
How to cite: pRV∆L-5tTA was a gift from Ian Wickersham (Addgene plasmid # 182966 ; http://n2t.net/addgene:182966 ; RRID:Addgene_182966)
